Addgene plasmid #84398: TOPO-BC4
Purpose: Encodes illumina barcodes for allele frequency sequencing (FREQ-Seq-Squared)
Depositing lab: J.J. Emerson. Depositing organization: University of California, Irvine. Publication: FREQ-Seq2: a method for precise high-throughput combinatorial quantification of allele frequencies. Zhao R, Lukacsovich T, Gaut R, Emerson JJ. G3 (Bethesda). 2023 Sep 30;13(10):jkad162. doi: 10.1093/g3journal/jkad162. PubMed 37494033.
Backbone
  Vector backbone: pCRII-TOPO
  Backbone manufacturer: Thermo Fisher Scientific
  Vector type: Barcoding plasmids
Growth in bacteria
  Bacterial resistance: Ampicillin, 100 μg/mL
  Growth temperature: 37°C
  Growth strain: DH5alpha
  Copy number: High Copy
Gene/Insert
  Gene/Insert name: BC4
  Species: Synthetic
  Insert size (bp): 86
  Promoter: SP6/T7
  Cloning method: TOPO Cloning
  Sequencing primers: 5′ T7; 3′ SP6
Terms and licenses: Academic/Nonprofit Terms; Industry Terms: Not Available to Industry
Depositor comments: This plasmid is part of the FREQ-Seq-Squared kit. See Addgene's kit collection page for more details: https://www.addgene.org/kits/
How to cite: TOPO-BC4 was a gift from J.J. Emerson (Addgene plasmid # 84398 ; http://n2t.net/addgene:84398 ; RRID:Addgene_84398)
