[The description below was written by a language model from this plasmid's Addgene catalogue record and pLannotate feature annotations shown in this document.]
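Description:
TOPO-BC4 is a small bacterial cloning plasmid (about 4.1 kb in the assembled sequence) built on the commercial pCRII-TOPO backbone and catalogued as a barcoding plasmid. It is maintained in E. coli at high copy number through a ColE1/pUC-type origin and is selected with ampicillin via the β-lactamase (AmpR) gene. The feature table also shows a neo (kanamycin/neomycin phosphotransferase) coding sequence, preceded by a fragment of Tn5 transposase sequence that is a remnant of the marker's source. An f1 origin is also present, which in principle allows single-stranded DNA production.

The payload is BC4, an 86 bp synthetic insert introduced by TOPO cloning. It is not annotated as a feature, but it presumably sits in the unannotated interval between the opposing SP6 and T7 phage promoters, which flank the cloning site and also serve as the sequencing primer sites. This region lies within the lac promoter/operator–lacZα cassette, with its CAP binding site and a lacI fragment upstream. On this backbone the cassette normally supports blue/white screening, since an insert disrupts the α-peptide reading frame. The lacZα annotation is accordingly only a fragment.

According to the record, the insert encodes Illumina barcodes for allele frequency sequencing, and the plasmid is one member of the FREQ-Seq-Squared kit, a method for high-throughput combinatorial quantification of allele frequencies. The plasmid therefore appears to serve as a stable, renewable source of one defined barcode sequence rather than as an expression construct. The record does not spell out the internal layout of the 86 bp insert or how it is incorporated into sequencing libraries.
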