Features (pLannotate 1.2.2; 13 found; start..end, strand, type, name):
      2..94      +  CDS            lacI (fragment): lac repressor; lacI; The lac repressor binds to the lac operator to inhibit transcription in E. coli. This inhibition can be relieved by adding lactose or isopropyl-β-D-thiogalactopyranoside (IPTG).
    107..128     +  protein_bind   CAP binding site: CAP binding activates transcription in the presence of cAMP. E. coli catabolite activator protein
    143..173     +  promoter       lac promoter: promoter for the E. coli lac operon
    181..197     +  protein_bind   lac operator: The lac repressor binds to the lac operator to inhibit transcription in E. coli. This inhibition can be relieved by adding lactose or isopropyl-β-D-thiogalactopyranoside (IPTG). lac repressor encoded by lacI
    239..257     +  promoter       SP6 promoter: promoter for bacteriophage SP6 RNA polymerase
    493..511     -  promoter       T7 promoter: promoter for bacteriophage T7 RNA polymerase
    514..671     +  CDS            lacZα (fragment): LacZα fragment of β-galactosidase; lacZ fragment
    675..1103    +  rep_origin     f1 ori (sequence partly withheld): f1 bacteriophage origin of replication; arrow indicates direction of (+) strand synthesis
   1116..1415    +  CDS            tnpA (fragment): TN5P_ECOLX - Also known as tnp. Experimental evidence at protein level: Swiss-Prot protein existence level 1. Mediates transposition of transposon Tn5 by a 'cut and paste' mechanism. First, the monomeric transposase binds the 19 bp inverted DNA repeats flanking the transposon. Then, dimerization of the DNA- bound transposase creates a synaptic DNA complex. After nicking of the first DNA strand, excision of the transposon proceeds through a series of intermediates. The transposase then mediates the insertion of the transposon at a new site by strand transfer. The activity of the wild- type tran
   1447..2238    +  CDS            neo: KKA2_KLEPN - Also known as kan, nptII. Experimental evidence at protein level: Swiss-Prot protein existence level 1. Resistance to kanamycin, neomycin, paromomycin, ribostamycin, butirosin and gentamicin B. From Klebsiella pneumoniae.
   2242..2258    +  promoter       AmpR promoter (fragment): bla
   2259..3119    +  CDS            AmpR: β-lactamase; bla; confers resistance to ampicillin, carbenicillin, and related antibiotics
   3290..3878    +  rep_origin     ori: high-copy-number ColE1/pMB1/pBR322/pUC origin of replication
>Addgene plasmid #84398 | TOPO-BC4 | addgene full sequence | sequence record 163313 | Addgene assembled sequence
AGCGCCCAATACGCAAACCGCCTCTCCCCGCGCGTTGGCCGATTCATTAATGCAGCTGGCACGACAGGTT
TCCCGACTGGAAAGCGGGCAGTGAGCGCAACGCAATTAATGTGAGTTAGCTCACTCATTAGGCACCCCAG
GCTTTACACTTTATGCTTCCGGCTCGTATGTTGTGTGGAATTGTGAGCGGATAACAATTTCACACAGGAA
ACAGCTATGACCATGATTACGCCAAGCTATTTAGGTGACACTATAGAATACTCAAGCTATGCATCAAGCT
TGGTACCGAGCTCGGATCCACTAGTAACGGCCGCCAGTGTGCTGGAATTCGCCCTTAAGCAGAAGACGGC
ATACGAGATCGGTCTCGGCATTCCTGCTGAACCGCTCTTCCGATCTGAAGGCCTAGAGAACCCACTGCTT
ACAAGGGCGAATTCTGCAGATATCCATCACACTGGCGGCCGCTCGAGCATGCATCTAGAGGGCCCAATTC
GCCCTATAGTGAGTCGTATTACAATTCACTGGCCGTCGTTTTACAACGTCGTGACTGGGAAAACCCTGGC
GTTACCCAACTTAATCGCCTTGCAGCACATCCCCCTTTCGCCAGCTGGCGTAATAGCGAAGAGGCCCGCA
CCGATCGCCCTTCCCAACAGTTGCGCAGCCTGAATGGCGAATGG
[124 nt withheld, positions 675-798]
C
[91 nt withheld, positions 800-890]
A
[49 nt withheld, positions 892-940]
CCTTTGACGTTGGAGTCCACGTTCTTT
[37 nt withheld, positions 968-1004]
ACCCTATCTCGGTCTATTCTTTTGATTTATAAGGGATTTTGCCGATTTCGGCCTATTGGTTAAAAAATGA
GCTGATTTAACAAAAATTTAACGCGAATTTTAACAAAATTCAGGGCGCAAGGGCTGCTAAAGGAAGCGGA
ACACGTAGAAAGCCAGTCCGCAGAAACGGTGCTGACCCCGGATGAATGTCAGCTACTGGGCTATCTGGAC
AAGGGAAAACGCAAGCGCAAAGAGAAAGCAGGTAGCTTGCAGTGGGCTTACATGGCGATAGCTAGACTGG
GCGGTTTTATGGACAGCAAGCGAACCGGAATTGCCAGCTGGGGCGCCCTCTGGTAAGGTTGGGAAGCCCT
GCAAAGTAAACTGGATGGCTTTCTTGCCGCCAAGGATCTGATGGCGCAGGGGATCAAGATCTGATCAAGA
GACAGGATGAGGATCGTTTCGCATGATTGAACAAGATGGATTGCACGCAGGTTCTCCGGCCGCTTGGGTG
GAGAGGCTATTCGGCTATGACTGGGCACAACAGACAATCGGCTGCTCTGATGCCGCCGTGTTCCGGCTGT
CAGCGCAGGGGCGCCCGGTTCTTTTTGTCAAGACCGACCTGTCCGGTGCCCTGAATGAACTGCAGGACGA
GGCAGCGCGGCTATCGTGGCTGGCCACGACGGGCGTTCCTTGCGCAGCTGTGCTCGACGTTGTCACTGAA
GCGGGAAGGGACTGGCTGCTATTGGGCGAAGTGCCGGGGCAGGATCTCCTGTCATCCCACCTTGCTCCTG
CCGAGAAAGTATCCATCATGGCTGATGCAATGCGGCGGCTGCATACGCTTGATCCGGCTACCTGCCCATT
CGACCACCAAGCGAAACATCGCATCGAGCGAGCACGTACTCGGATGGAAGCCGGTCTTGTCGATCAGGAT
GATCTGGACGAAGAGCATCAGGGGCTCGCGCCAGCCGAACTGTTCGCCAGGCTCAAGGCGCGCATGCCCG
ACGGCGAGGATCTCGTCGTGACCCATGGCGATGCCTGCTTGCCGAATATCATGGTGGAAAATGGCCGCTT
TTCTGGATTCATCGACTGTGGCCGGCTGGGTGTGGCGGACCGCTATCAGGACATAGCGTTGGCTACCCGT
GATATTGCTGAAGAGCTTGGCGGCGAATGGGCTGACCGCTTCCTCGTGCTTTACGGTATCGCCGCTCCCG
ATTCGCAGCGCATCGCCTTCTATCGCCTTCTTGACGAGTTCTTCTGAATTGAAAAAGGAAGAGTATGAGT
ATTCAACATTTCCGTGTCGCCCTTATTCCCTTTTTTGCGGCATTTTGCCTTCCTGTTTTTGCTCACCCAG
AAACGCTGGTGAAAGTAAAAGATGCTGAAGATCAGTTGGGTGCACGAGTGGGTTACATCGAACTGGATCT
CAACAGCGGTAAGATCCTTGAGAGTTTTCGCCCCGAAGAACGTTTTCCAATGATGAGCACTTTTAAAGTT
CTGCTATGTGGCGCGGTATTATCCCGTATTGACGCCGGGCAAGAGCAACTCGGTCGCCGCATACACTATT
CTCAGAATGACTTGGTTGAGTACTCACCAGTCACAGAAAAGCATCTTACGGATGGCATGACAGTAAGAGA
ATTATGCAGTGCTGCCATAACCATGAGTGATAACACTGCGGCCAACTTACTTCTGACAACGATCGGAGGA
CCGAAGGAGCTAACCGCTTTTTTGCACAACATGGGGGATCATGTAACTCGCCTTGATCGTTGGGAACCGG
AGCTGAATGAAGCCATACCAAACGACGAGCGTGACACCACGATGCCTGTAGCAATGGCAACAACGTTGCG
CAAACTATTAACTGGCGAACTACTTACTCTAGCTTCCCGGCAACAATTAATAGACTGGATGGAGGCGGAT
AAAGTTGCAGGACCACTTCTGCGCTCGGCCCTTCCGGCTGGCTGGTTTATTGCTGATAAATCTGGAGCCG
GTGAGCGTGGGTCTCGCGGTATCATTGCAGCACTGGGGCCAGATGGTAAGCCCTCCCGTATCGTAGTTAT
CTACACGACGGGGAGTCAGGCAACTATGGATGAACGAAATAGACAGATCGCTGAGATAGGTGCCTCACTG
ATTAAGCATTGGTAACTGTCAGACCAAGTTTACTCATATATACTTTAGATTGATTTAAAACTTCATTTTT
AATTTAAAAGGATCTAGGTGAAGATCCTTTTTGATAATCTCATGACCAAAATCCCTTAACGTGAGTTTTC
GTTCCACTGAGCGTCAGACCCCGTAGAAAAGATCAAAGGATCTTCTTGAGATCCTTTTTTTCTGCGCGTA
ATCTGCTGCTTGCAAACAAAAAAACCACCGCTACCAGCGGTGGTTTGTTTGCCGGATCAAGAGCTACCAA
CTCTTTTTCCGAAGGTAACTGGCTTCAGCAGAGCGCAGATACCAAATACTGTTCTTCTAGTGTAGCCGTA
GTTAGGCCACCACTTCAAGAACTCTGTAGCACCGCCTACATACCTCGCTCTGCTAATCCTGTTACCAGTG
GCTGCTGCCAGTGGCGATAAGTCGTGTCTTACCGGGTTGGACTCAAGACGATAGTTACCGGATAAGGCGC
AGCGGTCGGGCTGAACGGGGGGTTCGTGCACACAGCCCAGCTTGGAGCGAACGACCTACACCGAACTGAG
ATACCTACAGCGTGAGCTATGAGAAAGCGCCACGCTTCCCGAAGGGAGAAAGGCGGACAGGTATCCGGTA
AGCGGCAGGGTCGGAACAGGAGAGCGCACGAGGGAGCTTCCAGGGGGAAACGCCTGGTATCTTTATAGTC
CTGTCGGGTTTCGCCACCTCTGACTTGAGCGTCGATTTTTGTGATGCTCGTCAGGGGGGCGGAGCCTATG
GAAAAACGCCAGCAACGCGGCCTTTTTACGGTTCCTGGCCTTTTGCTGGCCTTTTGCTCACATGTTCTTT
CCTGCGTTATCCCCTGATTCTGTGGATAACCGTATTACCGCCTTTGAGTGAGCTGATACCGCTCGCCGCA
GCCGAACGACCGAGCGCAGCGAGTCAGTGAGCGAGGAAGCGGAAG
