>Addgene plasmid #84398 | TOPO-BC4 | depositor partial sequence | sequence record 161004 | Primer and barcode sequence
GTAAGCAGTGGGTTCTCTAGGCCTTCAGATCGGAAGAGCGGTTC
