>Addgene plasmid #84398 | TOPO-BC4 | addgene partial sequence | sequence record 163311 | F1ori-R 5'-AGGGAAGAAAGCGAAAGGAG-3'
C
[67 nt withheld, positions 2-68]
CCATTCGCCATTCAGGCTGCGCAACTGTTGGGAAGGGCGATCGGTGCGGGCCTCTTCGCTATTACGCCAG
CTGGCGAAAGGGGGATGTGCTGCAAGGCGATTAAGTTGGGTAACGCCAGGGTTTTCCCAGTCACGACGTT
GTAAAACGACGGCCAGTGAATTGTAATACGACTCACTATAGGGCGAATTGGGCCCTCTAGATGCATGCTC
GAGCGGCCGCCAGTGTGATGGATATCTGCAGAATTCGCCCTTGTAAGCAGTGGGTTCTCTAGGCCTTCAG
ATCGGAAGAGCGGTTCAGCAGGAATGCCGAGACCGATCTCGTATGCCGTCTTCTGCTTAAGGGCGAATTC
CAGCACACTGGCGGCCGTTACTAGTGGATCCGAGCTCGGTACCAAGCTTGATGCATAGCTTGAGTATTCT
ATAGTGTCACCTAAATAGCTTGGCGTAATCATGGTCATAGCTGTTTCCTGTGTGAAATTGTTATCCGCTC
ACAATTCCACACAACATACGAGCCGGAAGCATAAAGTGTAAAGCCTGGGGTGCCTAATGAGTGAGCTAAC
TCACATTAATTGCGTTGCGCTCACTGCCCGCTTTCCAGTCGGGAAACCTGTCGTGCCAGCTGCATTAATG
AATCGGCCAACGCGCGGGGAGAGGCGGTTTGCGTATTGGGCGCTCTTCCGCTTCCTCGCTCACTGACTCG
CTGCGCTCGGTCGTTCGGCTGCGGCGAGCGGTATCAGCTCACTC
